>Addgene plasmid #126542 | GFP-FBXL10 | addgene full sequence | sequence record 248718 | Addgene NGS Result
CTGAATATGGGCCAAACAGGATATCTGTGGTAAGCAGTTCCTGCCCCGGCTCAGGGCCAAGAACAGATGG
AACAGCTGAATATGGGCCAAACAGGATATCTGTGGTAAGCAGTTCCTGCCCCGGCTCAGGGCCAAGAACA
GATGGTCCCCAGATGCGGTCCAGCCCTCAGCAGTTTCTAGAGAACCATCAGATGTTTCCAGGGTGCCCCA
AGGACCTGAAATGACCCTGTGCCTTATTTGAACTAACCAATCAGTTCGCTTCTCGCTTCTGTTCGCGCGC
TTCTGCTCCCCGAGCTCAATAAAAGAGCCCACAACCCCTCACTCGGGGCGCCAGTCCTCCGATTGACTGA
GTCGCCCGGGTACCCGTGTATCCAATAAACCCTCTTGCAGTTGCATCCGACTTGTGGTCTCGCTGTTCCT
TGGGAGGGTCTCCTCTGAGTGATTGACTACCCGTCAGCGGGGGTCTTTCATTTGGGGGCTCGTCCGGGAT
CGGGAGACCCCTGCCCAGGGACCACCGACCCACCACCGGGAGGCAAGCTGGCCAGCAACTTATCTGTGTC
TGTCCGATTGTCTAGTGTCTATGACTGATTTTATGCGCCTGCGTCGGTACTAGTTAGCTAACTAGCTCTG
TATCTGGCGGACCCGTGGTGGAACTGACGAGTTCTGAACACCCGGCCGCAACCCTGGGAGACGTCCCAGG
GACTTTGGGGGCCGTTTTTGTGGCCCGACCTGAGGAAGGGAGTCGATGTGGAATCCGACCCCGTCAGGAT
ATGTGGTTCTGGTAGGAGACGAGAACCTAAAACAGTTCCCGCCTCCGTCTGAATTTTTGCTTTCGGTTTG
GAACCGAAGCCGCGCGTCTTGTCTGCTGCAGCGCTGCAGCATCGTTCTGTGTTGTCTCTGTCTGACTGTG
TTTCTGTATTTGTCTGAAAATTAGGGCCAGACTGTTACCACTCCCTTAAGTTTGACCTTAGGTCACTGGA
AAGATGTCGAGCGGATCGCTCACAACCAGTCGGTAGATGTCAAGAAGAGACGTTGGGTTACCTTCTGCTC
TGCAGAATGGCCAACCTTTAACGTCGGATGGCCGCGAGACGGCACCTTTAACCGAGACCTCATCACCCAG
GTTAAGATCAAGGTCTTTTCACCTGGCCCGCATGGACACCCAGACCAGGTCCCCTACATCGTGACCTGGG
AAGCCTTGGCTTTTGACCCCCCTCCCTGGGTCAAGCCCTTTGTACACCCTAAGCCTCCGCCTCCTCTTCC
TCCATCCGCCCCGTCTCTCCCCCTTGAACCTCCTCGTTCGACCCCGCCTCGATCCTCCCTTTATCCAGCC
CTCACTCCTTCTCTAGGCGCCGGCCGGATCCCAGTGTGGTGGTACGCTACCGGTCGCCACCATGGTGAGC
AAGGGCGAGGAGCTGTTCACCGGGGTGGTGCCCATCCTGGTCGAGCTGGACGGCGACGTAAACGGCCACA
AGTTCAGCGTGTCCGGCGAGGGCGAGGGCGATGCCACCTACGGCAAGCTGACCCTGAAGTTCATCTGCAC
CACCGGCAAGCTGCCCGTGCCCTGGCCCACCCTCGTGACCACCCTGACCTACGGCGTGCAGTGCTTCAGC
CGCTACCCCGACCACATGAAGCAGCACGACTTCTTCAAGTCCGCCATGCCCGAAGGCTACGTCCAGGAGC
GCACCATCTTCTTCAAGGACGACGGCAACTACAAGACCCGCGCCGAGGTGAAGTTCGAGGGCGACACCCT
GGTGAACCGCATCGAGCTGAAGGGCATCGACTTCAAGGAGGACGGCAACATCCTGGGGCACAAGCTGGAG
TACAACTACAACAGCCACAACGTCTATATCATGGCCGACAAGCAGAAGAACGGCATCAAGGTGAACTTCA
AGATCCGCCACAACATCGAGGACGGCAGCGTGCAGCTCGCCGACCACTACCAGCAGAACACCCCCATCGG
CGACGGCCCCGTGCTGCTGCCCGACAACCACTACCTGAGCACCCAGTCCGCCCTGAGCAAAGACCCCAAC
GAGAAGCGCGATCACATGGTCCTGCTGGAGTTCGTGACCGCCGCCGGGATCACTCTCGGCATGGACGAGC
TGTACAAGTCCGGACTCAGATCTGCGGGTCCGCAAATGGGGGGATCTGCAGAGGATCACCCCCCACGAAA
AAGACATGCAGCAGAAAAGCAAAAAAAGAAAACAGTTATATATACAAAATGCTTTGAATTTGAGTCGGCC
ACACAGCGCCCGATTGACCGCCAGCGATACGACGAGAACGAGGACTTGTCGGACGTGGAGGAGATCGTCA
GCGTCCGCGGCTTCAGCCTGGAGGAGAAGCTTCGCAGCCAGCTGTACCAGGGGGACTTCGTGCACGCCAT
GGAGGGCAAAGATTTCAACTATGAGTACGTACAGAGAGAAGCTCTCAGGGTTCCCCTGATATTTCGAGAA
AAGGATGGACTGGGAATTAAGATGCCTGACCCTGATTTCACAGTCCGAGACGTCAAACTCCTAGTGGGGA
GCCGGCGGCTTGTGGACGTGATGGATGTGAACACCCAGAAGGGCACGGAGATGAGCATGTCCCAGTTTGT
GCGTTACTACGAGACGCCCGAGGCCCAGCGGGACAAGCTGTACAACGTCATCAGCCTAGAGTTCAGCCAC
ACCAAGCTGGAGCACTTGGTCAAGCGTCCGACTGTGGTAGACCTGGTGGACTGGGTGGACAACATGTGGC
CCCAGCATCTGAAGGAGAAGCAGACAGAAGCCACGAACGCCATTGCAGAGATGAAGTACCCGAAAGTGAA
AAAGTACTGTCTGATGAGCGTGAAAGGTTGTTTCACCGACTTCCACATCGACTTTGGAGGCACTTCCGTT
TGGTACCATGTTTTCCGGGGTGGGAAGATTTTTTGGCTGATTCCTCCAACGCTGCACAATTTGGCGCTGT
ACGAGGAGTGGGTGCTGTCAGGCAAACAGAGTGACATCTTTCTGGGAGACCGTGTGGAACGATGCCAAAG
AATTGAGCTGAAGCAGGGCTACACATTTTTCATCCCTTCCGGTTGGATCCATGCCGTCTACACCCCTGTA
GACTCTTTGGTGTTCGGCGGAAACATCCTGCACAGCTTTAACGTGCCCATGCAGCTGCGGATCTACGAGA
TCGAGGACAGGACGCGGGTGCAGCCCAAATTCCGTTACCCCTTCTACTATGAGATGTGCTGGTATGTCCT
GGAGAGATACGTGTACTGTGTGACCCAGCGCTCCCACCTCACTCAGGAATACCAGAGGGAGTCGATGCTT
ATTGATGCCCCGAGGAAGCCCAGCATAGACGGCTTCTCTTCGGATTCCTGGCTGGAGATGGAGGAGGAGG
CCTGTGATCAGCAGCCTCAGGAGGAGGAGGAGAAGGACGAGGAGGGCGAGGGCAGGGACAGGGCACCCAA
ACCGCCCACCGATGGCTCCACTTCACCCACCAGCACGCCCTCTGAGGACCAGGAGGCCCTCGGGAAGAAG
CCCAAAGCACCTGCCCTGCGATTCCTCAAAAGGACTTTGTCTAATGAGTCGGAGGAAAGTGTGAAGTCCA
CCACATTGGCCGTAGACTACCCCAAGACCCCCACCGGCTCTCCCGCCACGGAGGTCTCTGCCAAATGGAC
CCATCTCACTGAGTTTGAACTGAAGGGCCTGAAAGCTCTGGTGGAGAAACTGGAATCCCTCCCGGAGAAC
AAGAAGTGTGTCCCCGAGGGCATCGAGGACCCCCAGGCACTCCTGGAGGGTGTGAAGAACGTCCTGAAGG
AGCACGCAGATGATGACCCTAGTCTGGCCATCACTGGGGTCCCTGTGGTGACTTGGCCAAAGAAGACTCC
AAAGAACCGGGCTGTGGGTCGGCCCAAGGGGAAGCTGGGCCCGGCCTCCGCGGTGAAGTTGGCCGCCAAC
CGGACAACGGCAGGAGCTCGGCGGCGCCGGACGCGATGCCGCAAGTGCGAGGCCTGCCTGCGGACCGAGT
GCGGAGAGTGCCACTTCTGCAAGGACATGAAGAAGTTCGGGGGCCCCGGGCGCATGAAGCAGAGCTGCAT
CATGCGGCAGTGCATCGCGCCAGTGCTGCCCCACACCGCCGTGTGCCTTGTGTGTGGCGAGGCGGGGAAG
GAAGACACGGTGGAAGAGGAGGAAGGCAAGTTTAACCTCATGCTCATGGAGTGCTCCATCTGCAATGAAA
TCATCCACCCTGGATGCCTTAAGATTAAGGAGTCAGAGGGTGTGGTCAACGACGAGCTTCCAAACTGCTG
GGAGTGTCCGAAGTGTAACCACGCCGGCAAGACCGGGAAACAAAAGCGTGGCCCTGGCTTTAAGTACGCC
TCCAACCTGCCCGGCTCCCTGCTCAAGGAGCAGAAGATGAACCGGGACAACAAGGAAGGGCAGGAACCTG
CCAAGCGGAGGAGTGAGTGTGAGGAGGCGCCCCGGCGCAGGTCGGATGAGCACTCGAAGAAGGTGCCGCC
GGACGGCCTTCTGCGCAGAAAGTCTGACGACGTGCACCTGAGGAAGAAGCGGAAATACGAGAAGCCCCAG
GAGCTGAGTGGACGCAAGCGGGCCTCATCGCTTCAAACGTCCCCCGGTTCCTCCTCTCACCTCTCGCCGA
GGCCCCCTCTAGGCAGCAGCCTCAGCCCCTGGTGGAGATCCAGTCTCACTTACTTCCAGCAGCAGCTCAA
ACCTGGCAAAGAAGATAAGCTTTTCAGGAAAAAGCGGCGGTCCTGGAAGAACGCCGAGGACCGCATGGCG
CTGGCCAACAAGCCCCTCCGGCGCTTCAAGCAGGAACCCGAGGACGAACTGCCCGAGGCGCCCCCCAAGA
CCAGGGAGAGCGACCACTCCCGCTCCAGCTCCCCCACCGCGGGACCCAGCACCGAAGGGGCCGAGGGCCC
GGAGGAGAAGAAGAAGGTGAAGATGCGCCGGAAGCGGCGGCTTCCCAACAAGGAGCTGAGCAGGGAGCTG
AGCAAGGAGCTCAACCACGAGATCCAGAGGACGGAGAACAGCCTGGCCAACGAGAACCAGCAGCCCATCA
AGTCGGAGCCTGAGAGCGAGGGCGAGGAGCCCAAGCGGCCCCCGGGCATCTGCGAGCGTCCCCACCGCTT
CAGCAAGGGGCTCAACGGCACCCCCCGGGAGCTGCGGCACCAGCTGGGGCCCAGCCTGCGCAGCCCGCCC
CGTGTCATCTCCCGGCCCCCACCCTCCGTGTCCCCGCCCAAGTGTATCCAGATGGAGCGCCATGTGATCC
GGCCACCCCCCATCAGCCCCCCGCCTGACTCGCTACCCCTGGACGATGGGGCAGCCCACGTCATGCACAG
GGAGGTGTGGATGGCCGTCTTCAGCTACCTCAGCCACCAAGACCTGTGTGTGTGCATGCGGGTCTGCAGG
ACCTGGAACCGCTGGTGCTGCGATAAGCGGTTGTGGACCCGCATTGACCTGAACCACTGCAAGTCTATCA
CACCCCTGATGCTGAGTGGCATCATCCGGCGACAGCCCGTCTCCCTCGACCTCAGCTGGACCAATATCTC
CAAGAAGCAGCTGAGCTGGCTCATCAACCGGCTGCCTGGGCTCCGGGACTTGGTGCTGTCAGGCTGCTCA
TGGATCGCGGTCTCGGCCCTTTGCAGCTCCAGTTGTCCGCTGCTCCGGACCCTGGATGTCCAGTGGGTGG
AGGGACTAAAGGATGCCCAGATGCGGGATCTCCTGTCCCCGCCCACAGACAACAGGCCAGGTCAGATGGA
CAATCGGAGCAAGCTCCGGAACATCGTGGAGCTGCGCCTGGCAGGCCTGGACATCACAGATGCCTCCCTG
CGGCTCATCATCCGCCACATGCCCCTGCTCTCCAAGCTCCACCTCAGTTACTGTAACCACGTCACCGACC
AGTCTATCAACCTGCTCACTGCTGTTGGCACCACCACCCGAGACTCCTTAACCGAGATCAACCTGTCTGA
CTGCAATAAGGTCACTGATCAGTGCCTGTCCTTCTTCAAACGCTGTGGAAACATCTGTCATATTGACCTG
AGGTACTGCAAGCAAGTCACCAAGGAAGGCTGTGAGCAGTTCATAGCCGAGATGTCTGTGAGTGTCCAGT
TTGGGCAAGTAGAAGAAAAACTCCTGCAAAAACTGAGTTAGCTCGACCCTGTGGAATGTGTGTCAGTTAG
GGTGTGGAAAGTCCCCAGGCTCCCCAGCAGGCAGAAGTATGCAAAGCATGCATCTCAATTAGTCAGCAAC
CAGGTGTGGAAAGTCCCCAGGCTCCCCAGCAGGCAGAAGTATGCAAAGCATGCATCTCAATTAGTCAGCA
ACCATAGTCCCGCCCCTAACTCCGCCCATCCCGCCCCTAACTCCGCCCAGTTCCGCCCATTCTCCGCCCC
ATGGCTGACTAATTTTTTTTATTTATGCAGAGGCCGAGGCCGCCTCGGCCTCTGAGCTATTCCAGAAGTA
GTGAGGAGGCTTTTTTGGAGGCCTAGGCTTTTGCAAAAAGCTTACCATGACCGAGTACAAGCCCACGGTG
CGCCTCGCCACCCGCGACGACGTCCCCAGGGCCGTACGCACCCTCGCCGCCGCGTTCGCCGACTACCCCG
CCACGCGCCACACCGTCGATCCGGACCGCCACATCGAGCGGGTCACCGAGCTGCAAGAACTCTTCCTCAC
GCGCGTCGGGCTCGACATCGGCAAGGTGTGGGTCGCGGACGACGGCGCCGCGGTGGCGGTCTGGACCACG
CCGGAGAGCGTCGAAGCGGGGGCGGTGTTCGCCGAGATCGGCCCGCGCATGGCCGAGTTGAGCGGTTCCC
GGCTGGCCGCGCAGCAACAGATGGAAGGCCTCCTGGCGCCGCACCGGCCCAAGGAGCCCGCGTGGTTCCT
GGCCACCGTCGGCGTCTCGCCCGACCACCAGGGCAAGGGTCTGGGCAGCGCCGTCGTGCTCCCCGGAGTG
GAGGCGGCCGAGCGCGCCGGGGTGCCCGCCTTCCTGGAGACCTCCGCGCCCCGCAACCTCCCCTTCTACG
AGCGGCTCGGCTTCACCGTCACCGCCGACGTCGAGGTGCCCGAAGGACCGCGCACCTGGTGCATGACCCG
CAAGCCCGGTGCCTGACGCCCGCCCCACGACCCGCAGCGCCCGACCGAAAGGAGCGCACGACCCCATGCA
TCGATAAAATAAAAGATTTTATTTAGTCTCCAGAAAAAGGGGGGAATGAAAGACCCCACCTGTAGGTTTG
GCAAGCTAGCTTAAGTAACGCCATTTTGCAAGGCATGGAAAAATACATAACTGAGAATAGAGAAGTTCAG
ATCAAGGTCAGGAACAGATGGAACAGCTGAATATGGGCCAAACAGGATATCTGTGGTAAGCAGTTCCTGC
CCCGGCTCAGGGCCAAGAACAGATGGAACAGCTGAATATGGGCCAAACAGGATATCTGTGGTAAGCAGTT
CCTGCCCCGGCTCAGGGCCAAGAACAGATGGTCCCCAGATGCGGTCCAGCCCTCAGCAGTTTCTAGAGAA
CCATCAGATGTTTCCAGGGTGCCCCAAGGACCTGAAATGACCCTGTGCCTTATTTGAACTAACCAATCAG
TTCGCTTCTCGCTTCTGTTCGCGCGCTTCTGCTCCCCGAGCTCAATAAAAGAGCCCACAACCCCTCACTC
GGGGCGCCAGTCCTCCGATTGACTGAGTCGCCCGGGTACCCGTGTATCCAATAAACCCTCTTGCAGTTGC
ATCCGACTTGTGGTCTCGCTGTTCCTTGGGAGGGTCTCCTCTGAGTGATTGACTACCCGTCAGCGGGGGT
CTTTCACATGCAGCATGTATCAAAATTAATTTGGTTTTTTTTCTTAAGTATTTACATTAAATGGCCATAG
TTGCATTAATGAATCGGCCAACGCGCGGGGAGAGGCGGTTTGCGTATTGGGCGCTCTTCCGCTTCCTCGC
TCACTGACTCGCTGCGCTCGGTCGTTCGGCTGCGGCGAGCGGTATCAGCTCACTCAAAGGCGGTAATACG
GTTATCCACAGAATCAGGGGATAACGCAGGAAAGAACATGTGAGCAAAAGGCCAGCAAAAGGCCAGGAAC
CGTAAAAAGGCCGCGTTGCTGGCGTTTTTCCATAGGCTCCGCCCCCCTGACGAGCATCACAAAAATCGAC
GCTCAAGTCAGAGGTGGCGAAACCCGACAGGACTATAAAGATACCAGGCGTTTCCCCCTGGAAGCTCCCT
CGTGCGCTCTCCTGTTCCGACCCTGCCGCTTACCGGATACCTGTCCGCCTTTCTCCCTTCGGGAAGCGTG
GCGCTTTCTCATAGCTCACGCTGTAGGTATCTCAGTTCGGTGTAGGTCGTTCGCTCCAAGCTGGGCTGTG
TGCACGAACCCCCCGTTCAGCCCGACCGCTGCGCCTTATCCGGTAACTATCGTCTTGAGTCCAACCCGGT
AAGACACGACTTATCGCCACTGGCAGCAGCCACTGGTAACAGGATTAGCAGAGCGAGGTATGTAGGCGGT
GCTACAGAGTTCTTGAAGTGGTGGCCTAACTACGGCTACACTAGAAGAACAGTATTTGGTATCTGCGCTC
TGCTGAAGCCAGTTACCTTCGGAAAAAGAGTTGGTAGCTCTTGATCCGGCAAACAAACCACCGCTGGTAG
CGGTGGTTTTTTTGTTTGCAAGCAGCAGATTACGCGCAGAAAAAAAGGATCTCAAGAAGATCCTTTGATC
TTTTCTACGGGGTCTGACGCTCAGTGGAACGAAAACTCACGTTAAGGGATTTTGGTCATGAGATTATCAA
AAAGGATCTTCACCTAGATCCTTTTGCGGCCGCAAATCAATCTAAAGTATATATGAGTAAACTTGGTCTG
ACAGTTACCAATGCTTAATCAGTGAGGCACCTATCTCAGCGATCTGTCTATTTCGTTCATCCATAGTTGC
CTGACTCCCCGTCGTGTAGATAACTACGATACGGGAGGGCTTACCATCTGGCCCCAGTGCTGCAATGATA
CCGCGAGACCCACGCTCACCGGCTCCAGATTTATCAGCAATAAACCAGCCAGCCGGAAGGGCCGAGCGCA
GAAGTGGTCCTGCAACTTTATCCGCCTCCATCCAGTCTATTAATTGTTGCCGGGAAGCTAGAGTAAGTAG
TTCGCCAGTTAATAGTTTGCGCAACGTTGTTGCCATTGCTACAGGCATCGTGGTGTCACGCTCGTCGTTT
GGTATGGCTTCATTCAGCTCCGGTTCCCAACGATCAAGGCGAGTTACATGATCCCCCATGTTGTGCAAAA
AAGCGGTTAGCTCCTTCGGTCCTCCGATCGTTGTCAGAAGTAAGTTGGCCGCAGTGTTATCACTCATGGT
TATGGCAGCACTGCATAATTCTCTTACTGTCATGCCATCCGTAAGATGCTTTTCTGTGACTGGTGAGTAC
TCAACCAAGTCATTCTGAGAATAGTGTATGCGGCGACCGAGTTGCTCTTGCCCGGCGTCAATACGGGATA
ATACCGCGCCACATAGCAGAACTTTAAAAGTGCTCATCATTGGAAAACGTTCTTCGGGGCGAAAACTCTC
AAGGATCTTACCGCTGTTGAGATCCAGTTCGATGTAACCCACTCGTGCACCCAACTGATCTTCAGCATCT
TTTACTTTCACCAGCGTTTCTGGGTGAGCAAAAACAGGAAGGCAAAATGCCGCAAAAAAGGGAATAAGGG
CGACACGGAAATGTTGAATACTCATACTCTTCCTTTTTCAATATTATTGAAGCATTTATCAGGGTTATTG
TCTCATGAGCGGATACATATTTGAATGTATTTAGAAAAATAAACAAATAGGGGTTCCGCGCACATTTCCC
CGAAAAGTGCCACCTGCAGC
Features (pLannotate 1.2.2; 13 found; start..end, strand, type, name):
      1..470     +  LTR            LTR: long terminal repeat from Moloney murine leukemia virus
    594..868     +  misc_feature   MESV Ψ (fragment): packaging signal of murine embryonic stem cell virus
    935..1351    +  CDS            gag (truncated): truncated Moloney murine leukemia virus (MMLV) gag gene lacking the start codon
   1392..2108    +  CDS            EGFP: EGFP is a basic (constitutively fluorescent) green fluorescent protein published in 1996, derived from Aequorea victoria. It is reported to be a rapidly-maturing weak dimer with moderate acid sensitivity.
   2124..6128    +  CDS            KDM2B: KDM2B_HUMAN - Also known as CXXC2, FBL10, FBXL10, JHDM1B, NDY1 From Homo sapiens (Human).
   6148..6477    +  promoter       SV40 promoter: SV40 enhancer and early promoter
   6487..7086    +  CDS            PuroR: puromycin N-acetyltransferase; pac from Streptomyces alboniger; confers resistance to puromycin
   7185..7306    +  LTR            3' LTR (ΔU3) (fragment): self-inactivating 3' long terminal repeat (LTR) from Moloney murine leukemia virus
   7307..7776    +  LTR            LTR: long terminal repeat from Moloney murine leukemia virus
   7842..7894    -  CDS            lacI (fragment): lac repressor; lacI; The lac repressor binds to the lac operator to inhibit transcription in E. coli. This inhibition can be relieved by adding lactose or isopropyl-β-D-thiogalactopyranoside (IPTG).
   8077..8665    -  rep_origin     ori: high-copy-number ColE1/pMB1/pBR322/pUC origin of replication
   8825..9685    -  CDS            AmpR: β-lactamase; bla; confers resistance to ampicillin, carbenicillin, and related antibiotics
   9686..9790    -  promoter       AmpR promoter: bla
