[The description below was written by a language model from this plasmid's Addgene catalogue record and pLannotate feature annotations shown in this document.]
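Description:
GFP-FBXL10 is a pBABE-based Moloney murine leukemia virus retroviral vector for expressing human FBXL10 (also called KDM2B, JHDM1B or lysine demethylase 2B) as an N-terminal GFP fusion in mammalian cells. In bacteria it is maintained through a high-copy ColE1/pUC-type origin and selected with ampicillin via the β-lactamase gene and its own promoter. The catalogue lists a total size of about 9.99 kb, while the sequenced record annotated here is 9,820 nt, a small discrepancy that the record does not explain.

The proviral portion is bounded by MMLV long terminal repeats. Downstream of the 5′ LTR lie a Ψ packaging signal and a truncated gag segment lacking its start codon. Together these allow the transcript to be packaged efficiently into virions when gag, pol and env are supplied in trans by a packaging cell line. The 5′ LTR also serves as the promoter for the payload: an EGFP coding sequence followed closely by the roughly 4 kb KDM2B open reading frame, consistent with the N-terminal GFP tag listed in the catalogue fields. After the fusion gene, an SV40 enhancer/early promoter drives puromycin N-acetyltransferase, so transduced or transfected cells can be selected with puromycin. The annotation tool labels a short fragment upstream of the 3′ LTR as a ΔU3 self-inactivating element, but a full-length LTR follows it directly, as expected for a standard pBABE design. A short lacI fragment in the backbone appears to be a cloning remnant.

The construct is suited to generating stable cell populations in which FBXL10 can be followed by fluorescence. The associated publication concerns PARP1-dependent recruitment of an FBXL10-containing ubiquitin ligase to sites of DNA damage.
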