Addgene plasmid #126542: GFP-FBXL10
Purpose: Expresses GFP-tagged FBXL10 in mammalian cells
Depositing lab: Michele Pagano. Depositing organization: NYU Grossman School of Medicine. Publication: PARP1-dependent recruitment of the FBXL10-RNF68-RNF2 ubiquitin ligase to sites of DNA damage controls H2A.Z loading. Rona G, Roberti D, Yin Y, Pagan JK, Homer H, Sassani E, Zeke A, Busino L, Rothenberg E, Pagano M. Elife. 2018 Jul 9;7. pii: 38771. doi: 10.7554/eLife.38771. PubMed 29985131.
Backbone
  Vector backbone: pBABE
  Backbone size w/o insert (bp): 5169
  Total vector size (bp): 9990
  Vector type: Mammalian Expression, Retroviral
  Selectable markers: Puromycin
Growth in bacteria
  Bacterial resistance: Ampicillin, 100 μg/mL
  Growth temperature: 37°C
  Growth strain: NEB Stable
  Copy number: Unknown
Gene/Insert
  Gene/Insert name: JHDM1B (alt names: FBXL10; Lysine demethylase 2B)
  Species: H. sapiens (human)
  Insert size (bp): 4011
  GenBank ID: NP_115979.3
  Entrez Gene: KDM2B (a.k.a. CXXC2, FBXL10, Fbl10, JHDM1B, PCCX2)
  Promoter: LTR
  Tag / fusion protein: GFP (N terminal on insert)
  Cloning method: Restriction Enzyme; 5′ cloning site BglII (not destroyed); 3′ cloning site SalI (destroyed during cloning)
  Sequencing primers: 5′ pBABE 5'; 3′ pBABE 3'
Terms and licenses: Academic/Nonprofit Terms; Industry Terms: Not Available to Industry
How to cite: GFP-FBXL10 was a gift from Michele Pagano (Addgene plasmid # 126542 ; http://n2t.net/addgene:126542 ; RRID:Addgene_126542)
