>Addgene plasmid #126542 | GFP-FBXL10 | depositor partial sequence | sequence record 242013 | FBXL10 insert at the C-terminal of EGFP
GCGGGTCCGCAAATGGGGGGATCTGCAGAGGATCACCCCCCACGAAAAAGACATGCAGCAGAAAAGCAAA
AAAAGAAAACAGTTATATATACAAAATGCTTTGAATTTGAGTCGGCCACACAGCGCCCGATTGACCGCCA
GCGATACGACGAGAACGAGGACTTGTCGGACGTGGAGGAGATCGTCAGCGTCCGCGGCTTCAGCCTGGAG
GAGAAGCTTCGCAGCCAGCTGTACCAGGGGGACTTCGTGCACGCCATGGAGGGCAAAGATTTCAACTATG
AGTACGTACAGAGAGAAGCTCTCAGGGTTCCCCTGATATTTCGAGAAAAGGATGGACTGGGAATTAAGAT
GCCTGACCCTGATTTCACAGTCCGAGACGTCAAACTCCTAGTGGGGAGCCGGCGGCTTGTGGACGTGATG
GATGTGAACACCCAGAAGGGCACGGAGATGAGCATGTCCCAGTTTGTGCGTTACTACGAGACGCCCGAGG
CCCAGCGGGACAAGCTGTACAACGTCATCAGCCTAGAGTTCAGCCACACCAAGCTGGAGCACTTGGTCAA
GCGTCCGACTGTGGTAGACCTGGTGGACTGGGTGGACAACATGTGGCCCCAGCATCTGAAGGAGAAGCAG
ACAGAAGCCACGAACGCCATTGCAGAGATGAAGTACCCGAAAGTGAAAAAGTACTGTCTGATGAGCGTGA
AAGGTTGTTTCACCGACTTCCACATCGACTTTGGAGGCACTTCCGTTTGGTACCATGTTTTCCGGGGTGG
GAAGATTTTTTGGCTGATTCCTCCAACGCTGCACAATTTGGCGCTGTACGAGGAGTGGGTGCTGTCAGGC
AAACAGAGTGACATCTTTCTGGGAGACCGTGTGGAACGATGCCAAAGAATTGAGCTGAAGCAGGGCTACA
CATTTTTCATCCCTTCCGGTTGGATCCATGCCGTCTACACCCCTGTAGACTCTTTGGTGTTCGGCGGAAA
CATCCTGCACAGCTTTAACGTGCCCATGCAGCTGCGGATCTACGAGATCGAGGACAGGACGCGGGTGCAG
CCCAAATTCCGTTACCCCTTCTACTATGAGATGTGCTGGTATGTCCTGGAGAGATACGTGTACTGTGTGA
CCCAGCGCTCCCACCTCACTCAGGAATACCAGAGGGAGTCGATGCTTATTGATGCCCCGAGGAAGCCCAG
CATAGACGGCTTCTCTTCGGATTCCTGGCTGGAGATGGAGGAGGAGGCCTGTGATCAGCAGCCTCAGGAG
GAGGAGGAGAAGGACGAGGAGGGCGAGGGCAGGGACAGGGCACCCAAACCGCCCACCGATGGCTCCACTT
CACCCACCAGCACGCCCTCTGAGGACCAGGAGGCCCTCGGGAAGAAGCCCAAAGCACCTGCCCTGCGATT
CCTCAAAAGGACTTTGTCTAATGAGTCGGAGGAAAGTGTGAAGTCCACCACATTGGCCGTAGACTACCCC
AAGACCCCCACCGGCTCTCCCGCCACGGAGGTCTCTGCCAAATGGACCCATCTCACTGAGTTTGAACTGA
AGGGCCTGAAAGCTCTGGTGGAGAAACTGGAATCCCTCCCGGAGAACAAGAAGTGTGTCCCCGAGGGCAT
CGAGGACCCCCAGGCACTCCTGGAGGGTGTGAAGAACGTCCTGAAGGAGCACGCAGATGATGACCCTAGT
CTGGCCATCACTGGGGTCCCTGTGGTGACTTGGCCAAAGAAGACTCCAAAGAACCGGGCTGTGGGTCGGC
CCAAGGGGAAGCTGGGCCCGGCCTCCGCGGTGAAGTTGGCCGCCAACCGGACAACGGCAGGAGCTCGGCG
GCGCCGGACGCGATGCCGCAAGTGCGAGGCCTGCCTGCGGACCGAGTGCGGAGAGTGCCACTTCTGCAAG
GACATGAAGAAGTTCGGGGGCCCCGGGCGCATGAAGCAGAGCTGCATCATGCGGCAGTGCATCGCGCCAG
TGCTGCCCCACACCGCCGTGTGCCTTGTGTGTGGCGAGGCGGGGAAGGAAGACACGGTGGAAGAGGAGGA
AGGCAAGTTTAACCTCATGCTCATGGAGTGCTCCATCTGCAATGAAATCATCCACCCTGGATGCCTTAAG
ATTAAGGAGTCAGAGGGTGTGGTCAACGACGAGCTTCCAAACTGCTGGGAGTGTCCGAAGTGTAACCACG
CCGGCAAGACCGGGAAACAAAAGCGTGGCCCTGGCTTTAAGTACGCCTCCAACCTGCCCGGCTCCCTGCT
CAAGGAGCAGAAGATGAACCGGGACAACAAGGAAGGGCAGGAACCTGCCAAGCGGAGGAGTGAGTGTGAG
GAGGCGCCCCGGCGCAGGTCGGATGAGCACTCGAAGAAGGTGCCGCCGGACGGCCTTCTGCGCAGAAAGT
CTGACGACGTGCACCTGAGGAAGAAGCGGAAATACGAGAAGCCCCAGGAGCTGAGTGGACGCAAGCGGGC
CTCATCGCTTCAAACGTCCCCCGGTTCCTCCTCTCACCTCTCGCCGAGGCCCCCTCTAGGCAGCAGCCTC
AGCCCCTGGTGGAGATCCAGTCTCACTTACTTCCAGCAGCAGCTCAAACCTGGCAAAGAAGATAAGCTTT
TCAGGAAAAAGCGGCGGTCCTGGAAGAACGCCGAGGACCGCATGGCGCTGGCCAACAAGCCCCTCCGGCG
CTTCAAGCAGGAACCCGAGGACGAACTGCCCGAGGCGCCCCCCAAGACCAGGGAGAGCGACCACTCCCGC
TCCAGCTCCCCCACCGCGGGACCCAGCACCGAAGGGGCCGAGGGCCCGGAGGAGAAGAAGAAGGTGAAGA
TGCGCCGGAAGCGGCGGCTTCCCAACAAGGAGCTGAGCAGGGAGCTGAGCAAGGAGCTCAACCACGAGAT
CCAGAGGACGGAGAACAGCCTGGCCAACGAGAACCAGCAGCCCATCAAGTCGGAGCCTGAGAGCGAGGGC
GAGGAGCCCAAGCGGCCCCCGGGCATCTGCGAGCGTCCCCACCGCTTCAGCAAGGGGCTCAACGGCACCC
CCCGGGAGCTGCGGCACCAGCTGGGGCCCAGCCTGCGCAGCCCGCCCCGTGTCATCTCCCGGCCCCCACC
CTCCGTGTCCCCGCCCAAGTGTATCCAGATGGAGCGCCATGTGATCCGGCCACCCCCCATCAGCCCCCCG
CCTGACTCGCTACCCCTGGACGATGGGGCAGCCCACGTCATGCACAGGGAGGTGTGGATGGCCGTCTTCA
GCTACCTCAGCCACCAAGACCTGTGTGTGTGCATGCGGGTCTGCAGGACCTGGAACCGCTGGTGCTGCGA
TAAGCGGTTGTGGACCCGCATTGACCTGAACCACTGCAAGTCTATCACACCCCTGATGCTGAGTGGCATC
ATCCGGCGACAGCCCGTCTCCCTCGACCTCAGCTGGACCAATATCTCCAAGAAGCAGCTGAGCTGGCTCA
TCAACCGGCTGCCTGGGCTCCGGGACTTGGTGCTGTCAGGCTGCTCATGGATCGCGGTCTCGGCCCTTTG
CAGCTCCAGTTGTCCGCTGCTCCGGACCCTGGATGTCCAGTGGGTGGAGGGACTAAAGGATGCCCAGATG
CGGGATCTCCTGTCCCCGCCCACAGACAACAGGCCAGGTCAGATGGACAATCGGAGCAAGCTCCGGAACA
TCGTGGAGCTGCGCCTGGCAGGCCTGGACATCACAGATGCCTCCCTGCGGCTCATCATCCGCCACATGCC
CCTGCTCTCCAAGCTCCACCTCAGTTACTGTAACCACGTCACCGACCAGTCTATCAACCTGCTCACTGCT
GTTGGCACCACCACCCGAGACTCCTTAACCGAGATCAACCTGTCTGACTGCAATAAGGTCACTGATCAGT
GCCTGTCCTTCTTCAAACGCTGTGGAAACATCTGTCATATTGACCTGAGGTACTGCAAGCAAGTCACCAA
GGAAGGCTGTGAGCAGTTCATAGCCGAGATGTCTGTGAGTGTCCAGTTTGGGCAAGTAGAAGAAAAACTC
CTGCAAAAACTGAGTTAG
